>Addgene plasmid #42694 | TAL3231 | depositor partial sequence | sequence record 57814 | TAL3231 sequence 2430 bps
TCTAGAGCTAGCACCATGGACTACAAAGACCATGACGGTGATTATAAAGATCATGACATCGATTACAAGG
ATGACGATGACAAGATGGCCCCCAAGAAGAAGAGGAAGGTGGGCATTCACCGCGGGGTACCTATGGTGGA
CTTGAGGACACTCGGTTATTCGCAACAGCAACAGGAGAAAATCAAGCCTAAGGTCAGGAGCACCGTCGCG
CAACACCACGAGGCGCTTGTGGGGCATGGCTTCACTCATGCGCATATTGTCGCGCTTTCACAGCACCCTG
CGGCGCTTGGGACGGTGGCTGTCAAATACCAAGATATGATTGCGGCCCTGCCCGAAGCCACGCACGAGGC
AATTGTAGGGGTCGGTAAACAGTGGTCGGGAGCGCGAGCACTTGAGGCGCTGCTGACTGTGGCGGGTGAG
CTTAGGGGGCCTCCGCTCCAGCTCGACACCGGGCAGCTGCTGAAGATCGCGAAGAGAGGGGGAGTAACAG
CGGTAGAGGCAGTGCACGCCTGGCGCAATGCGCTCACCGGGGCCCCCTTGAACCTGACCCCAGACCAGGT
AGTCGCAATCGCGTCACATGACGGGGGAAAGCAAGCCCTGGAAACCGTGCAAAGGTTGTTGCCGGTCCTT
TGTCAAGACCACGGCCTTACACCGGAGCAAGTCGTGGCCATTGCATCCCACGACGGTGGCAAACAGGCTC
TTGAGACGGTTCAGAGACTTCTCCCAGTTCTCTGTCAAGCCCACGGGCTGACTCCCGATCAAGTTGTAGC
GATTGCGTCGAACATTGGAGGGAAACAAGCATTGGAGACTGTCCAACGGCTCCTTCCCGTGTTGTGTCAA
GCCCACGGTTTGACGCCTGCACAAGTGGTCGCCATCGCCTCCAATATTGGCGGTAAGCAGGCGCTGGAAA
CAGTACAGCGCCTGCTGCCTGTACTGTGCCAGGATCATGGACTGACCCCAGACCAGGTAGTCGCAATCGC
GTCGAACATTGGGGGAAAGCAAGCCCTGGAAACCGTGCAAAGGTTGTTGCCGGTCCTTTGTCAAGACCAC
GGCCTTACACCGGAGCAAGTCGTGGCCATTGCAAGCAACATCGGTGGCAAACAGGCTCTTGAGACGGTTC
AGAGACTTCTCCCAGTTCTCTGTCAAGCCCACGGGCTGACTCCCGATCAAGTTGTAGCGATTGCGAATAA
CAATGGAGGGAAACAAGCATTGGAGACTGTCCAACGGCTCCTTCCCGTGTTGTGTCAAGCCCACGGTTTG
ACGCCTGCACAAGTGGTCGCCATCGCCAACAACAACGGCGGTAAGCAGGCGCTGGAAACAGTACAGCGCC
TGCTGCCTGTACTGTGCCAGGATCATGGACTGACCCCAGACCAGGTAGTCGCAATCGCGTCGAACATTGG
GGGAAAGCAAGCCCTGGAAACCGTGCAAAGGTTGTTGCCGGTCCTTTGTCAAGACCACGGCCTTACACCG
GAGCAAGTCGTGGCCATTGCAAATAATAACGGTGGCAAACAGGCTCTTGAGACGGTTCAGAGACTTCTCC
CAGTTCTCTGTCAAGCCCACGGGCTGACTCCCGATCAAGTTGTAGCGATTGCGAATAACAATGGAGGGAA
ACAAGCATTGGAGACTGTCCAACGGCTCCTTCCCGTGTTGTGTCAAGCCCACGGTTTGACGCCTGCACAA
GTGGTCGCCATCGCCTCGAATGGCGGCGGTAAGCAGGCGCTGGAAACAGTACAGCGCCTGCTGCCTGTAC
TGTGCCAGGATCATGGACTGACCCCAGACCAGGTAGTCGCAATCGCGAACAATAATGGGGGAAAGCAAGC
CCTGGAAACCGTGCAAAGGTTGTTGCCGGTCCTTTGTCAAGACCACGGCCTTACACCGGAGCAAGTCGTG
GCCATTGCAAATAATAACGGTGGCAAACAGGCTCTTGAGACGGTTCAGAGACTTCTCCCAGTTCTCTGTC
AAGCCCACGGGCTGACTCCCGATCAAGTTGTAGCGATTGCGTCGAACATTGGAGGGAAACAAGCATTGGA
GACTGTCCAACGGCTCCTTCCCGTGTTGTGTCAAGCCCACGGTTTGACGCCTGCACAAGTGGTCGCCATC
GCCAGCCATGATGGCGGTAAGCAGGCGCTGGAAACAGTACAGCGCCTGCTGCCTGTACTGTGCCAGGATC
ATGGACTGACACCCGAACAGGTGGTCGCCATTGCTTCTAACATCGGAGGACGGCCAGCCTTGGAGTCCAT
CGTAGCCCAATTGTCCAGGCCCGATCCCGCGTTGGCTGCGTTAACGAATGACCATCTGGTGGCGTTGGCA
TGTCTTGGTGGACGACCCGCGCTCGATGCAGTCAAAAAGGGTCTGCCTCATGCTCCCGCATTGATCAAAA
GAACCAACCGGCGGATTCCCGAGAGAACTTCCCATCGAGTCGCGGGATCC
