>Addgene plasmid #42694 | TAL3231 | addgene partial sequence | sequence record 61088 | JDS-TALEN-F 5'-TAGGGGTCGGTAAACAGTGG-3'
GGCGGGTGAGCTTAGGGGGCCTCCGCTCCAGCTCGACACCGGGCAGCTGCTGAAGATCGCGAAGAGAGGG
GGAGTAACAGCGGTAGAGGCAGTGCACGCCTGGCGCAATGCGCTCACCGGGGCCCCCTTGAACCTGACCC
CAGACCAGGTAGTCGCAATCGCGTCACATGACGGGGGAAAGCAAGCCCTGGAAACCGTGCAAAGGTTGTT
GCCGGTCCTTTGTCAAGACCACGGCCTTACACCGGAGCAAGTCGTGGCCATTGCATCCCACGACGGTGGC
AAACAGGCTCTTGAGACGGTTCAGAGACTTCTCCCAGTTCTCTGTCAAGCCCACGGGCTGACTCCCGATC
AAGTTGTAGCGATTGCGTCGAACATTGGAGGGAAACAAGCATTGGAGACTGTCCAACGGCTCCTTCCCGT
GTTGTGTCAAGCCCACGGTTTGACGCCTGCACAAGTGGTCGCCATCGCCTCCAATATTGGCGGTAAGCAG
GCGCTGGAAACAGTACAGCGCCTGCTGCCTGTACTGTGCCAGGATCATGGACTGACCCCAGACCAGGTAG
TCGCAATCGCGTCGAACATTGGGGGAAAGCAAGCCCTGGAAACCGTGCAAAGGTTGTTGCCGGTCCTTTG
TCAAGACCACGGCCTTACACCGGAGCAAGTCGTGGCCATTGCAAGCAACATCGGTGGCAAACAGGCTCTT
GAGACGGTTCAGAGACTTCTCCCAGTTCTCTGTCAAGCCCACGGGCTGACTCCCGATCAAGTTGTAGCGA
TTGCGAATAACAATGGAGGGAAACAAGCATTGGAGACTGTCCAACGGCTCCTTCCCGTG
