[The description below was written by a language model from this plasmid's Addgene catalogue record.]
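Description:
TAL3231 is a TALEN expression plasmid built on the JDS70 backbone (about 6.4 kb without insert), a vector classed as mammalian expression with a T7 promoter. It is maintained in E. coli as a high-copy plasmid under ampicillin selection. No feature table accompanies the record, so details such as the replication origin and polyadenylation signal are not stated explicitly, although the listed reverse sequencing primer suggests a BGH terminator region downstream of the coding sequence.

The insert is a roughly 1.6 kb engineered TAL effector repeat array designated as the "right" half-site monomer for the zebrafish (D. rerio) complement factor H gene. It was cloned by a restriction enzyme method that destroyed the flanking sites. The backbone supplies an N-terminal 3X FLAG tag and a C-terminal wild-type FokI nuclease domain, so the complete open reading frame encodes a FLAG-tagged TAL effector nuclease. Expression is driven by the CMV promoter in cultured cells, while the T7 promoter allows in vitro transcription of mRNA, the usual route for delivering nucleases into zebrafish embryos by injection.

Because FokI cleaves DNA only as a dimer, this right-side monomer is meant to be used with a matching left-side TALEN that binds the opposite strand across a short spacer. Together they introduce a double-strand break at the target locus, and error-prone repair yields insertions or deletions. The construct belongs to a set of TALENs made for targeted gene disruption in zebrafish. The depositor advises confirming the plasmid by diagnostic restriction digest before use, a sensible precaution given the highly repetitive TAL array.
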