Addgene plasmid #42694: TAL3231
Depositing lab: Keith Joung. Depositing organization: Massachusetts General Hospital. Publication: Targeted gene disruption in somatic zebrafish cells using engineered TALENs. Sander JD, Cade L, Khayter C, Reyon D, Peterson RT, Joung JK, Yeh JR. Nat Biotechnol. 2011 Aug 5;29(8):697-8. doi: 10.1038/nbt.1934. PubMed 21822241.
Backbone
  Vector backbone: JDS70
  Backbone manufacturer: Addgene plasmid #32285
  Backbone size w/o insert (bp): 6447
  Vector type: Mammalian Expression ; T7
Growth in bacteria
  Bacterial resistance: Ampicillin, 100 μg/mL
  Growth temperature: 37°C
  Growth strain: XL1 Blue
  Copy number: High Copy
Gene/Insert
  Gene/Insert name: ZebrafishCommunity-Complement Factor H-right (alt name: Complement Factor H)
  Species: D. rerio (zebrafish)
  Insert size (bp): 1640
  Promoter: CMV
  Tag / fusion protein: 3X Flag (N terminal on backbone); WT FOKI (C terminal on backbone)
  Cloning method: Restriction Enzyme; 5′ cloning site N/A (destroyed during cloning); 3′ cloning site N/A (destroyed during cloning)
  Sequencing primers: 5′ CMV-F; 3′ BGH-rev
Terms and licenses: Academic/Nonprofit Terms; Industry Terms: Not Available to Industry
Depositor comments: Target binding site: TCCAAAAGGAGGTGGACA It is strongly recommended that users perform a diagnostic digest to verify this plasmid prior to use. For example, a double digest of the plasmid with BamHI and KpnI should result in two bands at 2.3kb and 5.8kb.
How to cite: TAL3231 was a gift from Keith Joung (Addgene plasmid # 42694 ; http://n2t.net/addgene:42694 ; RRID:Addgene_42694)
